LOCUS       Exported 828 bp ds-DNA linear SYN 18-MAY-2021
DEFINITION  mammalian expression of ER localized oxBFP.
ACCESSION   .
VERSION     .
KEYWORDS    ERoxBFP
SOURCE      synthetic DNA construct
  ORGANISM  synthetic DNA construct
REFERENCE   1 (bases 1 to 828)
  AUTHORS   Costantini LM, Baloban M, Markwardt ML, Rizzo M, Guo F, Verkhusha
            VV, Snapp EL
  TITLE     A palette of fluorescent proteins optimized for diverse cellular
            environments.
  JOURNAL   Nat Commun. 2015 Jul 9;6:7670. doi: 10.1038/ncomms8670.
  PUBMED    26158227
REFERENCE   2 (bases 1 to 828)
  AUTHORS   .
  TITLE     Direct Submission
  JOURNAL   Exported May 18, 2021 from SnapGene Server 1.1.58
            http://www.snapgene.com
FEATURES             Location/Qualifiers
     source          1..828
                     /organism="synthetic DNA construct"
                     /mol_type="other DNA"
     CDS             1..93
                     /codon_start=1
                     /product="signal sequence from bovine prolactin"
                     /label=prolactin signal sequence
                     /translation="MDSKGSSQKGSRLLLLLVVSNLLLCQGVVST"
     regulatory      103..112
                     /regulatory_class="other"
                     /note="vertebrate consensus sequence for strong initiation
                     of translation (Kozak, 1987)"
     CDS             109..828
                     /codon_start=1
                     /product="enhanced blue variant of GFP (Ai et al., 2007)"
                     /label=EBFP2
                     /note="mammalian codon-optimized"
                     /translation="MVSKGEELFTGVVPILVELDGDVNGHKFSVRGEGEGDATNGKLTL
                     KFISTTGKLPVPWPTLVTTLSHGVQVFARYPDHMKQHDFFKSAMPEGYVQERTIFFKDD
                     GTYKTRAEVKFEGDTLVNRIELKGVDFKEDGNILGHKLEYNFNSHNIYIMAVKQKNGIK
                     ANFKIRHNVEDGSVQLADHYQQNTPIGDGPVLLPDSHYLSTQSVLSKDPNEKRDHMVLL
                     EFRTAAGITLGMDELYK"
     primer_bind     complement(154..175)
                     /label=EGFP-N
                     /note="EGFP, reverse primer"
ORIGIN
        1 atggacagca aaggttcgtc gcagaaaggg tcccgcctgc tcctgctgct ggtggtgtca
       61 aatctactct tgtgccaggg tgtggtctcc accggaccgg tcgccaccat ggtgagcaag
      121 ggcgaggagc tgttcaccgg ggtggtgccc atcctggtcg agctggacgg cgacgtaaac
      181 ggccacaagt tcagcgtgag gggcgagggc gagggcgatg ccaccaacgg caagctgacc
      241 ctgaagttca tcagtactac cggcaagctg cccgtgccct ggcccaccct cgtgaccacc
      301 ctgagccacg gcgtgcaggt gttcgcccgc taccccgacc acatgaagca gcacgacttc
      361 ttcaagtccg ccatgcccga aggctacgtc caggagcgca ccatcttctt caaggacgac
      421 ggcacctaca agacccgcgc cgaggtgaag ttcgagggcg acaccctggt gaaccgcatc
      481 gagctgaagg gcgtcgactt caaggaggac ggcaacatcc tggggcacaa gctggagtac
      541 aacttcaaca gccacaacat ctatatcatg gccgtcaagc agaagaacgg catcaaggcc
      601 aacttcaaga tccgccacaa cgtggaggac ggcagcgtgc agctcgccga ccactaccag
      661 cagaacaccc ccatcggcga cggccccgtg ctgctgcccg acagccacta cctgagcacc
      721 cagtccgtgc tgagcaaaga ccccaacgag aagcgcgatc acatggtcct gctggagttc
      781 cgcaccgccg ccgggatcac tctcggcatg gacgagctgt acaagtaa
//
