LOCUS       Exported 803 bp ds-DNA linear SYN 18-MAY-2021
DEFINITION  mammalian expression of ER localized oxBFP.
ACCESSION   .
VERSION     .
KEYWORDS    ERoxBFP
SOURCE      synthetic DNA construct
  ORGANISM  synthetic DNA construct
REFERENCE   1 (bases 1 to 803)
  AUTHORS   Costantini LM, Baloban M, Markwardt ML, Rizzo M, Guo F, Verkhusha
            VV, Snapp EL
  TITLE     A palette of fluorescent proteins optimized for diverse cellular
            environments.
  JOURNAL   Nat Commun. 2015 Jul 9;6:7670. doi: 10.1038/ncomms8670.
  PUBMED    26158227
REFERENCE   2 (bases 1 to 803)
  AUTHORS   .
  TITLE     Direct Submission
  JOURNAL   Exported May 18, 2021 from SnapGene Server 1.1.58
            http://www.snapgene.com
FEATURES             Location/Qualifiers
     source          1..803
                     /organism="synthetic DNA construct"
                     /mol_type="other DNA"
     regulatory      10..19
                     /regulatory_class="other"
                     /note="vertebrate consensus sequence for strong initiation
                     of translation (Kozak, 1987)"
     CDS             complement(29..121)
                     /codon_start=1
                     /product="signal sequence from bovine prolactin"
                     /label=prolactin signal sequence
                     /translation="MDSKGSSQKGSRLLLLLVVSNLLLCQGVVST"
     5'UTR           complement(130..172)
                     /label=Xenopus globin 5'-UTR
                     /note="translational enhancer from the 5'-UTR of the major
                     beta-globin gene of Xenopus laevis"
     promoter        complement(200..403)
                     /label=CMV promoter
                     /note="human cytomegalovirus (CMV) immediate early
                     promoter"
     primer_bind     complement(229..249)
                     /label=CMV-F
                     /note="Human CMV immediate early promoter, forward primer"
     enhancer        404..707
                     /label=CMV enhancer
                     /note="human cytomegalovirus immediate early enhancer"
ORIGIN
        1 ccttgctcac catggtggcg accggtccgg tggagaccac accctggcac aagagtagat
       61 ttgacaccac cagcagcagg agcaggcggg accctttctg cgacgaacct ttgctgtcca
      121 tggtatctgc caaagttgag cgtttattct gagcttctgc aaaaagaaca agctagcgga
      181 tctgacggtt cactaaacca gctctgctta tatagacctc ccaccgtaca cgcctaccgc
      241 ccatttgcgt caatggggcg gagttgttac gacattttgg aaagtcccgt tgattttggt
      301 gccaaaacaa actcccattg acgtcaatgg ggtggagact tggaaatccc cgtgagtcaa
      361 accgctatcc acgcccattg atgtactgcc aaaaccgcat caccatggta atagcgatga
      421 ctaatacgta gatgtactgc caagtaggaa agtcccataa ggtcatgtac tgggcataat
      481 gccaggcggg ccatttaccg tcattgacgt caataggggg cgtacttggc atatgataca
      541 cttgatgtac tgccaagtgg gcagtttacc gtaaatactc cacccattga cgtcaatgga
      601 aagtccctat tggcgttact atgggaacat acgtcattat tgacgtcaat gggcgggggt
      661 cgttgggcgg tcagccaggc gggccattta ccgtaagtta tgtaacgcgg aactccatat
      721 atgggctatg aactaatgac cccgtaattg attactatta ataactaatg catggcggta
      781 atacggttat ccacagaatc agg
//
