>Addgene plasmid #68126 | ERoxBFP | addgene partial sequence | sequence record 121250 | CMV-F 5'-CGCAAATGGGCGGTAGGCGTG-3'
ACCGTCAGATCCGCTAGCTTGTTCTTTTTGCAGAAGCTCAGAATAAACGCTCAACTTTGGCAGATACCAT
GGACAGCAAAGGTTCGTCGCAGAAAGGGTCCCGCCTGCTCCTGCTGCTGGTGGTGTCAAATCTACTCTTG
TGCCAGGGTGTGGTCTCCACCGGACCGGTCGCCACCATGGTGAGCAAGGGCGAGGAGCTGTTCACCGGGG
TGGTGCCCATCCTGGTCGAGCTGGACGGCGACGTAAACGGCCACAAGTTCAGCGTGAGGGGCGAGGGCGA
GGGCGATGCCACCAACGGCAAGCTGACCCTGAAGTTCATCAGTACTACCGGCAAGCTGCCCGTGCCCTGG
CCCACCCTCGTGACCACCCTGAGCCACGGCGTGCAGGTGTTCGCCCGCTACCCCGACCACATGAAGCAGC
ACGACTTCTTCAAGTCCGCCATGCCCGAAGGCTACGTCCAGGAGCGCACCATCTTCTTCAAGGACGACGG
CACCTACAAGACCCGCGCCGAGGTGAAGTTCGAGGGCGACACCCTGGTGAACCGCATCGAGCTGAAGGGC
GTCGACTTCAAGGAGGACGGCAACATCCTGGGGCACAAGCTGGAGTACAACTTCAACAGCCACAACATCT
ATATCATGGCCGTCAAGCAGAAGAACGGCATCAAGGCCAACTTCAAGATCCGCCACAACGTGGAGGACGG
CAGCGTGCAGCTCGCCGACCACTACCAGCAGAACACCCCCATCGGCGACGGCCCCGTGCTGCTGCCCGAC
AGCCACTACCTGAGCACCCAGTCCGTGCTGAGCAAAGACCCCAACGAGAAGCGCGATCACATGGTCCTGC
TGGAGTTCCGCACCGCCGCCGGGATCACTCTCGGCATGGACGAGCTGTACAAGGATGAA
