[The description below was written by a language model from this plasmid's Addgene catalogue record and the feature table of its GenBank file.]
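Description:
ERoxBFP is a mammalian expression plasmid that directs a blue fluorescent protein, oxBFP, into the lumen of the endoplasmic reticulum. It was built on the ER-mRFP backbone by placing the synthetic oxBFP coding sequence between AgeI and NdeI sites, both of which are retained, so that the fluorescent protein sits between two targeting elements already carried by the backbone. These are an N-terminal bovine prolactin signal sequence, which drives co-translational translocation into the ER, and a C-terminal KDEL motif, which retrieves the soluble protein from the Golgi and keeps it ER-resident. Expression is driven by the human CMV immediate-early enhancer and promoter. The plasmid is maintained at high copy in E. coli under kanamycin selection. The record does not state the bacterial origin of replication or any mammalian selection marker.

The sequence data held for this plasmid consist of two partial reads rather than a full map. One covers the prolactin signal sequence followed by a Kozak consensus and a fluorescent protein open reading frame that the automated annotation labels as EBFP2, a mammalian codon-optimized blue GFP variant. This presumably reflects close similarity of oxBFP to that protein. The other read, in the opposite orientation, spans the CMV enhancer and promoter, a Xenopus beta-globin 5′ UTR translational enhancer, and the signal sequence. The KDEL region, polyadenylation signal and backbone are not covered.

The associated publication title describes a palette of fluorescent proteins optimized for diverse cellular environments, which fits use of the plasmid as a blue ER lumenal marker for imaging mammalian cells.
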