Addgene plasmid #68126: ERoxBFP
Purpose: mammalian expression of ER localized oxBFP
Depositing lab: Erik Snapp. Depositing organization: Albert Einstein College of Medicine. Publication: A palette of fluorescent proteins optimized for diverse cellular environments. Costantini LM, Baloban M, Markwardt ML, Rizzo M, Guo F, Verkhusha VV, Snapp EL. Nat Commun. 2015 Jul 9;6:7670. doi: 10.1038/ncomms8670. PubMed 26158227.
Backbone
  Vector backbone: ER-mRFP
  Backbone manufacturer: Snapp et al. PMID 16617114, Addgene plasmid 62236
  Vector type: Mammalian Expression
Growth in bacteria
  Bacterial resistance: Kanamycin, 50 μg/mL
  Growth temperature: 37°C
  Growth strain: DH5alpha
  Copy number: High Copy
Gene/Insert
  Gene/Insert name: oxBFP
  Species: Synthetic
  Promoter: CMV
  Tag / fusion protein: bovine prolactin signal sequence (N terminal on backbone); KDEL ER retention sequence (C terminal on backbone)
  Cloning method: Restriction Enzyme; 5′ cloning site AgeI (not destroyed); 3′ cloning site NdeI (not destroyed)
  Sequencing primers: 5′ CMV-F; 3′ EGFP-N
Terms and licenses: Academic/Nonprofit Terms; Industry Terms: Not Available to Industry
How to cite: ERoxBFP was a gift from Erik Snapp (Addgene plasmid # 68126 ; http://n2t.net/addgene:68126 ; RRID:Addgene_68126)
